Addgene plasmid #76559: PANK1 gRNA (BRDN0001147859)
Purpose: 3rd generation lentiviral gRNA plasmid targeting human PANK1
Depositing lab: John Doench & David Root. Depositing organization: Broad Institute. Publication: Optimized sgRNA design to maximize activity and minimize off-target effects of CRISPR-Cas9. Doench JG, Fusi N, Sullender M, Hegde M, Vaimberg EW, Donovan KF, Smith I, Tothova Z, Wilen C, Orchard R, Virgin HW, Listgarten J, Root DE. Nat Biotechnol. 2016 Jan 18. doi: 10.1038/nbt.3437. PubMed 26780180.
Backbone
  Vector backbone: lentiGuide-Puro
  Backbone manufacturer: Zhang Lab (Addgene plasmid # 52963)
  Vector type: Mammalian Expression, Lentiviral, CRISPR
  Selectable markers: Puromycin
Growth in bacteria
  Bacterial resistance: Ampicillin, 100 μg/mL
  Growth temperature: 37°C
  Growth strain: DH5alpha
  Copy number: High Copy
Gene/Insert
  Gene/Insert name: PANK1 (alt names: PANK1; NM_138316.3)
  gRNA/shRNA sequence: CGGGGCTTTCAAATTCGAAG
  Species: H. sapiens (human)
  Entrez Gene: PANK1 (a.k.a. PANK)
  Promoter: hU6
  Cloning method: Unknown
  Sequencing primers: 5′ U6-F; 3′ pS2-R
Terms and licenses: Academic/Nonprofit Terms; Industry Terms: Not Available to Industry
Depositor comments: The gRNA was designed to target the following Genbank reference sequence(s): NM_138316.3,NM_148977.2,NM_148978.2. Note that this plasmid does NOT contain Cas9. It should be used in conjunction with lentiCas9-Blast (Addgene #52962) or otherwise with cell lines already expressing Cas9. Browse the full kinome gRNA library at http://www.addgene.org/pooled-library/broadgpp-human-kinome/ or visit http://www.broadinstitute.org/rnai/public/ for detailed protocols and information.
How to cite: PANK1 gRNA (BRDN0001147859) was a gift from John Doench & David Root (Addgene plasmid # 76559 ; http://n2t.net/addgene:76559 ; RRID:Addgene_76559)
