[The description below was written by a language model from this plasmid's Addgene catalogue record and pLannotate feature annotations shown in this document.]
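Description:
PANK1 gRNA (BRDN0001147859) is a third-generation lentiviral guide RNA plasmid built on the lentiGuide-Puro backbone, designed to direct Streptococcus pyogenes Cas9 to the human PANK1 gene. It is maintained in E. coli through a high-copy ColE1/pUC-type origin with ampicillin selection (AmpR). The backbone also carries an f1 origin, an SV40 origin and poly(A) signal, and remnants of lac and phage-promoter cloning elements.

The viral transfer cassette begins with an RSV promoter fused to a truncated HIV-1 5' LTR, which makes genomic RNA production Tat-independent, as is typical of third-generation systems. This is followed by the Ψ packaging signal with a gag fragment and the Rev response element. Within the packaged region, a human U6 RNA polymerase III promoter drives the PANK1-specific spacer joined to the SpCas9 gRNA scaffold, and a cPPT/CTS element lies just downstream. A separate Pol II unit uses the EF-1α core promoter with its intron A to express puromycin N-acetyltransferase, which allows puromycin selection of transduced mammalian cells. WPRE enhances transcript expression, and the self-inactivating ΔU3 3' LTR closes the cassette.

According to the depositor, the guide was designed against three PANK1 reference transcripts and belongs to a human kinome gRNA library associated with work on optimized sgRNA design. The plasmid does not encode Cas9, so it must be paired with a separate Cas9 vector such as lentiCas9-Blast or used in cells that already express Cas9. Its typical use is CRISPR knockout of PANK1 after lentiviral delivery.
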