Features (pLannotate 1.2.2; 29 found; start..end, strand, type, name):
     14..80      +  CDS            small t antigen (fragment): SV40 (simian virus 40) small t antigen
    106..317     +  promoter       EF-1α core promoter: core promoter for human elongation factor EF-1α
    318..1256    +  intron         EF-1α intron A: intron upstream of the start codon of human EF-1α
   1278..1877    +  CDS            PuroR (fragment): puromycin N-acetyltransferase; pac from Streptomyces; confers resistance to puromycin
   1893..2481    +  misc_feature   WPRE: woodchuck hepatitis virus posttranscriptional regulatory element
   2532..2551    +  misc_feature   cPPT/CTS (fragment): central polypurine tract and central termination sequence of HIV-1
   2553..2786    +  LTR            3' LTR (ΔU3): self-inactivating 3' long terminal repeat (LTR) from HIV-1
   2864..2985    +  polyA_signal   SV40 poly(A) signal: SV40 polyadenylation signal
   3025..3160    +  rep_origin     SV40 ori: SV40 origin of replication
   3181..3199    -  promoter       T7 promoter: promoter for bacteriophage T7 RNA polymerase
   3207..3362    +  CDS            lacZα (fragment): LacZα fragment of β-galactosidase; lacZ fragment
   3367..3795    +  rep_origin     f1 ori (sequence partly withheld): f1 bacteriophage origin of replication; arrow indicates direction of (+) strand synthesis
   3848..3952    +  promoter       AmpR promoter: bla
   3953..4813    +  CDS            AmpR: β-lactamase; bla; confers resistance to ampicillin, carbenicillin, and related antibiotics
   4984..5572    +  rep_origin     ori: high-copy-number ColE1/pMB1/pBR322/pUC origin of replication
   5755..5847    +  CDS            lacI (fragment): lac repressor; lacI; The lac repressor binds to the lac operator to inhibit transcription in E. coli. This inhibition can be relieved by adding lactose or isopropyl-β-D-thiogalactopyranoside (IPTG).
   5860..5881    +  protein_bind   CAP binding site: CAP binding activates transcription in the presence of cAMP. E. coli catabolite activator protein
   5896..5926    +  promoter       lac promoter: promoter for the E. coli lac operon
   5934..5950    +  protein_bind   lac operator: The lac repressor binds to the lac operator to inhibit transcription in E. coli. This inhibition can be relieved by adding lactose or isopropyl-β-D-thiogalactopyranoside (IPTG). lac repressor encoded by lacI
   5995..6013    +  promoter       T3 promoter: promoter for bacteriophage T3 RNA polymerase
   6041..6267    +  promoter       RSV promoter: Rous sarcoma virus enhancer/promoter
   6268..6448    +  LTR            5' LTR (truncated): truncated 5' long terminal repeat (LTR) from HIV-1
   6495..6620    +  misc_feature   HIV-1 Ψ: packaging signal of human immunodeficiency virus type 1
   6604..6967    +  CDS            HIV-1 gag (fragment): gag protein from human immunodeficiency virus 1; gag
   7113..7346    +  misc_feature   RRE: The Rev response element (RRE) of HIV-1 allows for Rev-dependent mRNA export from the nucleus to the cytoplasm.
   7723..7749    +  CDS            Rev (fragment): human immunodeficiency virus 1 (HIV-1) Rev protein; rev; enhances nuclear export of unspliced and incompletely spliced viral mRNAs
   7753..7993    +  promoter       U6 promoter: RNA polymerase III promoter for human U6 snRNA
   8023..8098    +  misc_RNA       gRNA scaffold: guide RNA scaffold for the Streptococcus pyogenes CRISPR/Cas9 system
   8154..8271    +  misc_feature   cPPT/CTS: central polypurine tract and central termination sequence of HIV-1
>Addgene plasmid #76559 | PANK1 gRNA (BRDN0001147859) | addgene full sequence | sequence record 186068 | Addgene Assembled Sequence
CCCGGGTGCAAAGATGGATAAAGTTTTAAACAGAGAGGAATCTTTGCAGCTAATGGACCTTCTAGGTCTT
GAAAGGAGTGGGAATTGGCTCCGGTGCCCGTCAGTGGGCAGAGCGCACATCGCCCACAGTCCCCGAGAAG
TTGGGGGGAGGGGTCGGCAATTGATCCGGTGCCTAGAGAAGGTGGCGCGGGGTAAACTGGGAAAGTGATG
TCGTGTACTGGCTCCGCCTTTTTCCCGAGGGTGGGGGAGAACCGTATATAAGTGCAGTAGTCGCCGTGAA
CGTTCTTTTTCGCAACGGGTTTGCCGCCAGAACACAGGTAAGTGCCGTGTGTGGTTCCCGCGGGCCTGGC
CTCTTTACGGGTTATGGCCCTTGCGTGCCTTGAATTACTTCCACCTGGCTGCAGTACGTGATTCTTGATC
CCGAGCTTCGGGTTGGAAGTGGGTGGGAGAGTTCGAGGCCTTGCGCTTAAGGAGCCCCTTCGCCTCGTGC
TTGAGTTGAGGCCTGGCCTGGGCGCTGGGGCCGCCGCGTGCGAATCTGGTGGCACCTTCGCGCCTGTCTC
GCTGCTTTCGATAAGTCTCTAGCCATTTAAAATTTTTGATGACCTGCTGCGACGCTTTTTTTCTGGCAAG
ATAGTCTTGTAAATGCGGGCCAAGATCTGCACACTGGTATTTCGGTTTTTGGGGCCGCGGGCGGCGACGG
GGCCCGTGCGTCCCAGCGCACATGTTCGGCGAGGCGGGGCCTGCGAGCGCGGCCACCGAGAATCGGACGG
GGGTAGTCTCAAGCTGGCCGGCCTGCTCTGGTGCCTGGCCTCGCGCCGCCGTGTATCGCCCCGCCCTGGG
CGGCAAGGCTGGCCCGGTCGGCACCAGTTGCGTGAGCGGAAAGATGGCCGCTTCCCGGCCCTGCTGCAGG
GAGCTCAAAATGGAGGACGCGGCGCTCGGGAGAGCGGGCGGGTGAGTCACCCACACAAAGGAAAAGGGCC
TTTCCGTCCTCAGCCGTCGCTTCATGTGACTCCACGGAGTACCGGGCGCCGTCCAGGCACCTCGATTAGT
TCTCGAGCTTTTGGAGTACGTCGTCTTTAGGTTGGGGGGAGGGGTTTTATGCGATGGAGTTTCCCCACAC
TGAGTGGGTGGAGACTGAAGTTAGGCCAGCTTGGCACTTGATGTAATTCTCCTTGGAATTTGCCCTTTTT
GAGTTTGGATCTTGGTTCATTCTCAAGCCTCAGACAGTGGTTCAAAGTTTTTTTCTTCCATTTCAGGTGT
CGTGACGTACGGCCACCATGACCGAGTACAAGCCCACGGTGCGCCTCGCCACCCGCGACGACGTCCCCAG
GGCCGTACGCACCCTCGCCGCCGCGTTCGCCGACTACCCCGCCACGCGCCACACCGTCGATCCGGACCGC
CACATCGAGCGGGTCACCGAGCTGCAAGAACTCTTCCTCACGCGCGTCGGGCTCGACATCGGCAAGGTGT
GGGTCGCGGACGACGGCGCCGCCGTGGCGGTCTGGACCACGCCGGAGAGCGTCGAAGCGGGGGCGGTGTT
CGCCGAGATCGGCCCGCGCATGGCCGAGTTGAGCGGTTCCCGGCTGGCCGCGCAGCAACAGATGGAAGGC
CTCCTGGCGCCGCACCGGCCCAAGGAGCCCGCGTGGTTCCTGGCCACCGTCGGAGTCTCGCCCGACCACC
AGGGCAAGGGTCTGGGCAGCGCCGTCGTGCTCCCCGGAGTGGAGGCGGCCGAGCGCGCCGGGGTGCCCGC
CTTCCTGGAGACCTCCGCGCCCCGCAACCTCCCCTTCTACGAGCGGCTCGGCTTCACCGTCACCGCCGAC
GTCGAGGTGCCCGAAGGACCGCGCACCTGGTGCATGACCCGCAAGCCCGGTGCCTGAACGCGTTAAGTCG
ACAATCAACCTCTGGATTACAAAATTTGTGAAAGATTGACTGGTATTCTTAACTATGTTGCTCCTTTTAC
GCTATGTGGATACGCTGCTTTAATGCCTTTGTATCATGCTATTGCTTCCCGTATGGCTTTCATTTTCTCC
TCCTTGTATAAATCCTGGTTGCTGTCTCTTTATGAGGAGTTGTGGCCCGTTGTCAGGCAACGTGGCGTGG
TGTGCACTGTGTTTGCTGACGCAACCCCCACTGGTTGGGGCATTGCCACCACCTGTCAGCTCCTTTCCGG
GACTTTCGCTTTCCCCCTCCCTATTGCCACGGCGGAACTCATCGCCGCCTGCCTTGCCCGCTGCTGGACA
GGGGCTCGGCTGTTGGGCACTGACAATTCCGTGGTGTTGTCGGGGAAATCATCGTCCTTTCCTTGGCTGC
TCGCCTGTGTTGCCACCTGGATTCTGCGCGGGACGTCCTTCTGCTACGTCCCTTCGGCCCTCAATCCAGC
GGACCTTCCTTCCCGCGGCCTGCTGCCGGCTCTGCGGCCTCTTCCGCGTCTTCGCCTTCGCCCTCAGACG
AGTCGGATCTCCCTTTGGGCCGCCTCCCCGCGTCGACTTTAAGACCAATGACTTACAAGGCAGCTGTAGA
TCTTAGCCACTTTTTAAAAGAAAAGGGGGGACTGGAAGGGCTAATTCACTCCCAACGAAGACAAGATCTG
CTTTTTGCTTGTACTGGGTCTCTCTGGTTAGACCAGATCTGAGCCTGGGAGCTCTCTGGCTAACTAGGGA
ACCCACTGCTTAAGCCTCAATAAAGCTTGCCTTGAGTGCTTCAAGTAGTGTGTGCCCGTCTGTTGTGTGA
CTCTGGTAACTAGAGATCCCTCAGACCCTTTTAGTCAGTGTGGAAAATCTCTAGCAGTACGTATAGTAGT
TCATGTCATCTTATTATTCAGTATTTATAACTTGCAAAGAAATGAATATCAGAGAGTGAGAGGAACTTGT
TTATTGCAGCTTATAATGGTTACAAATAAAGCAATAGCATCACAAATTTCACAAATAAAGCATTTTTTTC
ACTGCATTCTAGTTGTGGTTTGTCCAAACTCATCAATGTATCTTATCATGTCTGGCTCTAGCTATCCCGC
CCCTAACTCCGCCCATCCCGCCCCTAACTCCGCCCAGTTCCGCCCATTCTCCGCCCCATGGCTGACTAAT
TTTTTTTATTTATGCAGAGGCCGAGGCCGCCTCGGCCTCTGAGCTATTCCAGAAGTAGTGAGGAGGCTTT
TTTGGAGGCCTAGGGACGTACCCAATTCGCCCTATAGTGAGTCGTATTACGCGCGCTCACTGGCCGTCGT
TTTACAACGTCGTGACTGGGAAAACCCTGGCGTTACCCAACTTAATCGCCTTGCAGCACATCCCCCTTTC
GCCAGCTGGCGTAATAGCGAAGAGGCCCGCACCGATCGCCCTTCCCAACAGTTGCGCAGCCTGAATGGCG
AATGGG
[124 nt withheld, positions 3367-3490]
C
[91 nt withheld, positions 3492-3582]
A
[49 nt withheld, positions 3584-3632]
CCTTTGACGTTGGAGTCCACGTTCTTT
[37 nt withheld, positions 3660-3696]
ACCCTATCTCGGTCTATTCTTTTGATTTATAAGGGATTTTGCCGATTTCGGCCTATTGGTTAAAAAATGA
GCTGATTTAACAAAAATTTAACGCGAATTTTAACAAAATATTAACGCTTACAATTTAGGTGGCACTTTTC
GGGGAAATGTGCGCGGAACCCCTATTTGTTTATTTTTCTAAATACATTCAAATATGTATCCGCTCATGAG
ACAATAACCCTGATAAATGCTTCAATAATATTGAAAAAGGAAGAGTATGAGTATTCAACATTTCCGTGTC
GCCCTTATTCCCTTTTTTGCGGCATTTTGCCTTCCTGTTTTTGCTCACCCAGAAACGCTGGTGAAAGTAA
AAGATGCTGAAGATCAGTTGGGTGCACGAGTGGGTTACATCGAACTGGATCTCAACAGCGGTAAGATCCT
TGAGAGTTTTCGCCCCGAAGAACGTTTTCCAATGATGAGCACTTTTAAAGTTCTGCTATGTGGCGCGGTA
TTATCCCGTATTGACGCCGGGCAAGAGCAACTCGGTCGCCGCATACACTATTCTCAGAATGACTTGGTTG
AGTACTCACCAGTCACAGAAAAGCATCTTACGGATGGCATGACAGTAAGAGAATTATGCAGTGCTGCCAT
AACCATGAGTGATAACACTGCGGCCAACTTACTTCTGACAACGATCGGAGGACCGAAGGAGCTAACCGCT
TTTTTGCACAACATGGGGGATCATGTAACTCGCCTTGATCGTTGGGAACCGGAGCTGAATGAAGCCATAC
CAAACGACGAGCGTGACACCACGATGCCTGTAGCAATGGCAACAACGTTGCGCAAACTATTAACTGGCGA
ACTACTTACTCTAGCTTCCCGGCAACAATTAATAGACTGGATGGAGGCGGATAAAGTTGCAGGACCACTT
CTGCGCTCGGCCCTTCCGGCTGGCTGGTTTATTGCTGATAAATCTGGAGCCGGTGAGCGTGGGTCTCGCG
GTATCATTGCAGCACTGGGGCCAGATGGTAAGCCCTCCCGTATCGTAGTTATCTACACGACGGGGAGTCA
GGCAACTATGGATGAACGAAATAGACAGATCGCTGAGATAGGTGCCTCACTGATTAAGCATTGGTAACTG
TCAGACCAAGTTTACTCATATATACTTTAGATTGATTTAAAACTTCATTTTTAATTTAAAAGGATCTAGG
TGAAGATCCTTTTTGATAATCTCATGACCAAAATCCCTTAACGTGAGTTTTCGTTCCACTGAGCGTCAGA
CCCCGTAGAAAAGATCAAAGGATCTTCTTGAGATCCTTTTTTTCTGCGCGTAATCTGCTGCTTGCAAACA
AAAAAACCACCGCTACCAGCGGTGGTTTGTTTGCCGGATCAAGAGCTACCAACTCTTTTTCCGAAGGTAA
CTGGCTTCAGCAGAGCGCAGATACCAAATACTGTTCTTCTAGTGTAGCCGTAGTTAGGCCACCACTTCAA
GAACTCTGTAGCACCGCCTACATACCTCGCTCTGCTAATCCTGTTACCAGTGGCTGCTGCCAGTGGCGAT
AAGTCGTGTCTTACCGGGTTGGACTCAAGACGATAGTTACCGGATAAGGCGCAGCGGTCGGGCTGAACGG
GGGGTTCGTGCACACAGCCCAGCTTGGAGCGAACGACCTACACCGAACTGAGATACCTACAGCGTGAGCT
ATGAGAAAGCGCCACGCTTCCCGAAGGGAGAAAGGCGGACAGGTATCCGGTAAGCGGCAGGGTCGGAACA
GGAGAGCGCACGAGGGAGCTTCCAGGGGGAAACGCCTGGTATCTTTATAGTCCTGTCGGGTTTCGCCACC
TCTGACTTGAGCGTCGATTTTTGTGATGCTCGTCAGGGGGGCGGAGCCTATGGAAAAACGCCAGCAACGC
GGCCTTTTTACGGTTCCTGGCCTTTTGCTGGCCTTTTGCTCACATGTTCTTTCCTGCGTTATCCCCTGAT
TCTGTGGATAACCGTATTACCGCCTTTGAGTGAGCTGATACCGCTCGCCGCAGCCGAACGACCGAGCGCA
GCGAGTCAGTGAGCGAGGAAGCGGAAGAGCGCCCAATACGCAAACCGCCTCTCCCCGCGCGTTGGCCGAT
TCATTAATGCAGCTGGCACGACAGGTTTCCCGACTGGAAAGCGGGCAGTGAGCGCAACGCAATTAATGTG
AGTTAGCTCACTCATTAGGCACCCCAGGCTTTACACTTTATGCTTCCGGCTCGTATGTTGTGTGGAATTG
TGAGCGGATAACAATTTCACACAGGAAACAGCTATGACCATGATTACGCCAAGCGCGCAATTAACCCTCA
CTAAAGGGAACAAAAGCTGGAGCTGCAAGCTTAATGTAGTCTTATGCAATACTCTTGTAGTCTTGCAACA
TGGTAACGATGAGTTAGCAACATGCCTTACAAGGAGAGAAAAAGCACCGTGCATGCCGATTGGTGGAAGT
AAGGTGGTACGATCGTGCCTTATTAGGAAGGCAACAGACGGGTCTGACATGGATTGGACGAACCACTGAA
TTGCCGCATTGCAGAGATATTGTATTTAAGTGCCTAGCTCGATACATAAACGGGTCTCTCTGGTTAGACC
AGATCTGAGCCTGGGAGCTCTCTGGCTAACTAGGGAACCCACTGCTTAAGCCTCAATAAAGCTTGCCTTG
AGTGCTTCAAGTAGTGTGTGCCCGTCTGTTGTGTGACTCTGGTAACTAGAGATCCCTCAGACCCTTTTAG
TCAGTGTGGAAAATCTCTAGCAGTGGCGCCCGAACAGGGACTTGAAAGCGAAAGGGAAACCAGAGGAGCT
CTCTCGACGCAGGACTCGGCTTGCTGAAGCGCGCACGGCAAGAGGCGAGGGGCGGCGACTGGTGAGTACG
CCAAAAATTTTGACTAGCGGAGGCTAGAAGGAGAGAGATGGGTGCGAGAGCGTCAGTATTAAGCGGGGGA
GAATTAGATCGCGATGGGAAAAAATTCGGTTAAGGCCAGGGGGAAAGAAAAAATATAAATTAAAACATAT
AGTATGGGCAAGCAGGGAGCTAGAACGATTCGCAGTTAATCCTGGCCTGTTAGAAACATCAGAAGGCTGT
AGACAAATACTGGGACAGCTACAACCATCCCTTCAGACAGGATCAGAAGAACTTAGATCATTATATAATA
CAGTAGCAACCCTCTATTGTGTGCATCAAAGGATAGAGATAAAAGACACCAAGGAAGCTTTAGACAAGAT
AGAGGAAGAGCAAAACAAAAGTAAGACCACCGCACAGCAAGCGGCCGCTGATCTTCAGACCTGGAGGAGG
AGATATGAGGGACAATTGGAGAAGTGAATTATATAAATATAAAGTAGTAAAAATTGAACCATTAGGAGTA
GCACCCACCAAGGCAAAGAGAAGAGTGGTGCAGAGAGAAAAAAGAGCAGTGGGAATAGGAGCTTTGTTCC
TTGGGTTCTTGGGAGCAGCAGGAAGCACTATGGGCGCAGCGTCAATGACGCTGACGGTACAGGCCAGACA
ATTATTGTCTGGTATAGTGCAGCAGCAGAACAATTTGCTGAGGGCTATTGAGGCGCAACAGCATCTGTTG
CAACTCACAGTCTGGGGCATCAAGCAGCTCCAGGCAAGAATCCTGGCTGTGGAAAGATACCTAAAGGATC
AACAGCTCCTGGGGATTTGGGGTTGCTCTGGAAAACTCATTTGCACCACTGCTGTGCCTTGGAATGCTAG
TTGGAGTAATAAATCTCTGGAACAGATTTGGAATCACACGACCTGGATGGAGTGGGACAGAGAAATTAAC
AATTACACAAGCTTAATACACTCCTTAATTGAAGAATCGCAAAACCAGCAAGAAAAGAATGAACAAGAAT
TATTGGAATTAGATAAATGGGCAAGTTTGTGGAATTGGTTTAACATAACAAATTGGCTGTGGTATATAAA
ATTATTCATAATGATAGTAGGAGGCTTGGTAGGTTTAAGAATAGTTTTTGCTGTACTTTCTATAGTGAAT
AGAGTTAGGCAGGGATATTCACCATTATCGTTTCAGACCCACCTCCCAACCCCGAGGGGACCCAGAGAGG
GCCTATTTCCCATGATTCCTTCATATTTGCATATACGATACAAGGCTGTTAGAGAGATAATTAGAATTAA
TTTGACTGTAAACACAAAGATATTAGTACAAAATACGTGACGTAGAAAGTAATAATTTCTTGGGTAGTTT
GCAGTTTTAAAATTATGTTTTAAAATGGACTATCATATGCTTACCGTAACTTGAAAGTATTTCGATTTCT
TGGCTTTATATATCTTGTGGAAAGGACGAAACACCGCGGGGCTTTCAAATTCGAAGGTTTTAGAGCTAGA
AATAGCAAGTTAAAATAAGGCTAGTCCGTTATCAACTTGAAAAAGTGGCACCGAGTCGGTGCTTTTTTAA
GCTTGGCGTAACTAGATCTTGAGACAAATGGCAGTATTCATCCACAATTTTAAAAGAAAAGGGGGGATTG
GGGGGTACAGTGCAGGGGAAAGAATAGTAGACATAATAGCAACAGACATACAAACTAAAGAATTACAAAA
ACAAATTACAAAAATTCAAAATTTTCGGGTTTATTACAGGGACAGCAGAGATCCACTTTGGCGCCGGCTC
GAGGGGG
