>Addgene plasmid #76559 | PANK1 gRNA (BRDN0001147859) | depositor partial sequence | sequence record 144019 | Target Sequence
CGGGGCTTTCAAATTCGAAG
