>Addgene plasmid #76559 | PANK1 gRNA (BRDN0001147859) | addgene partial sequence | sequence record 186067 | hU6-F
GTAGAAAGTAATAATTTCTTGGGTAGTTTGCAGTTTTAAAATTATGTTTTAAAATGGACTATCATATGCT
TACCGTAACTTGAAAGTATTTCGATTTCTTGGCTTTATATATCTTGTGGAAAGGACGAAACACCGCGGGG
CTTTCAAATTCGAAGGTTTTAGAGCTAGAAATAGCAAGTTAAAATAAGGCTAGTCCGTTATCAACTTGAA
AAAGTGGCACCGAGTCGGTGCTTTTTTAAGCTTGGCGTAACTAGATCTTGAGACAAATGGCAGTATTCAT
CCACAATTTTAAAAGAAAAGGGGGGATTGGGGGGTACAGTGCAGGGGAAAGAATAGTAGACATAATAGCA
ACAGACATACAAACTAAAGAATTACAAAAACAAATTACAAAAATTCAAAATTTTCGGGTTTATTACAGGG
ACAGCAGAGATCCACTTTGGCGCCGGCTCGAGGGGGCCCGGGTGCAAAGATGGATAAAGTTTTAAACAGA
GAGGAATCTTTGCAGCTAATGGACCTTCTAGGTCTTGAAAGGAGTGGGAATTGGCTCCGGTGCCCGTCAG
TGGGCAGAGC
